>Addgene plasmid #71284 | 2PH-PLCd-APEX2-P2A-mKate2 | depositor full sequence | sequence record 127760 | 2PH-PLCd-APEX2-P2A-mKate2 sequence 6627 bps
CGCCATTCTGCCTGGGGACGTCGGAGCAAGCTTGATTTAGGTGACACTATAGAATACAAGCTACTTGTTC
TTTTTGCAGGATCCCATCGATTCGAATTCAAGGATCAACAAGTTTGTACAAAAAAGCAGGCTGCCGCCAC
CATGGACTCGGGCCGGGACTTCCTGACCCTGCACGGCCTACAGGATGATGAGGATCTACAGGCGCTGCTG
AAGGGCAGCCAGCTCCTGAAGGTGAAGTCCAGCTCATGGAGGAGAGAGCGCTTCTACAAGTTGCAGGAGG
ACTGCAAGACCATCTGGCAGGAGTCCCGCAAGGTCATGCGGACCCCGGAGTCCCAGCTGTTCTCCATCGA
GGACATTCAGGAGGTGCGAATGGGGCACCGCACGGAGGGTCTGGAGAAGTTCGCCCGTGATGTGCCCGAG
GACCGCTGCTTCTCCATTGTCTTCAAGGACCAGCGCAATACACTAGACCTCATCGCCCCATCGCCAGCTG
ATGCCCAGCACTGGGTGCTGGGGCTGCACAAAATTATCCATCACAGCGGATCTATGGACCAGCGTCAGAA
GCTACAGCACTGGATTCACTCCTGCTTGCGAAAAGCTGACAAAAACAAGGACAACAAGATAGGCGGCAGC
GGCGGCAGCGGCGGCGATAGCGGTAGAGATTTTCTGACTCTGCATGGACTGCAGGACGACGAGGACCTGC
AGGCCCTGCTGAAGGGCAGCCAGCTGCTGAAGGTGAAGAGCAGCAGCTGGCGCCGCGAGCGCTTCTACAA
GCTGCAGGAGGACTGCAAGACCATCTGGCAGGAGAGCCGCAAGGTGATGCGCACCCCCGAGAGCCAGCTG
TTCAGCATCGAGGACATCCAGGAGGTGCGCATGGGCCACCGCACCGAGGGCCTGGAGAAGTTCGCCCGCG
ACGTGCCCGAGGACCGCTGCTTCAGCATCGTGTTCAAGGACCAGCGCAACACCCTGGACCTGATCGCCCC
CAGCCCCGCCGACGCCCAGCACTGGGTGCTGGGCCTGCACAAGATCATTCACCATTCTGGCAGCATGGAT
GGGTACCCAGCTTTCTTGTACAAAGTGGTCGACGGAAAGTCTTACCCAACTGTGAGTGCTGATTACCAGG
ACGCCGTTGAGAAGGCGAAGAAGAAGCTCAGAGGCTTCATCGCTGAGAAGAGATGCGCTCCTCTAATGCT
CCGTTTGGCATTCCACTCTGCTGGAACCTTTGACAAGGGCACGAAGACCGGTGGACCCTTCGGAACCATC
AAGCACCCTGCCGAACTGGCTCACAGCGCTAACAACGGTCTTGACATCGCTGTTAGGCTTTTGGAGCCAC
TCAAGGCGGAGTTCCCTATTTTGAGCTACGCCGATTTCTACCAGTTGGCTGGCGTTGTTGCCGTTGAGGT
CACGGGTGGACCTAAGGTTCCATTCCACCCTGGAAGAGAGGACAAGCCTGAGCCACCACCAGAGGGTCGC
TTGCCCGATCCCACTAAGGGTTCTGACCATTTGAGAGATGTGTTTGGCAAAGCTATGGGGCTTACTGACC
AAGATATCGTTGCTCTATCTGGGGGTCACACTATTGGAGCTGCACACAAGGAGCGTTCTGGATTTGAGGG
TCCCTGGACCTCTAATCCTCTTATTTTCGACAACTCATACTTCACGGAGTTGTTGAGTGGTGAGAAGGAA
GGTCTCCTTCAGCTACCTTCTGACAAGGCTCTTTTGTCTGACCCTGTATTCCGCCCTCTCGTTGACAAAT
ATGCAGCGGACGAAGATGCCTTCTTTGCTGATTACGCTGAGGCTCACCAAAAGCTTTCCGAGCTTGGGTT
TGCTGATGCCGGATCCGGAGCCACGAACTTCTCTCTGTTAAAGCAAGCAGGAGACGTGGAAGAAAACCCC
GGTCCTGCTCCTGGAAGCGGTACCGTGAGCGAGCTGATTAAGGAGAACATGCACATGAAGCTGTACATGG
AGGGCACCGTGAACAACCACCACTTCAAGTGCACATCCGAGGGCGAAGGCAAGCCCTACGAGGGCACCCA
GACCATGAGAATCAAGGCGGTCGAGGGCGGCCCTCTCCCCTTCGCCTTCGACATCCTGGCTACCAGCTTC
ATGTACGGCAGCAAAACCTTCATCAACCACACCCAGGGCATCCCCGACTTCTTTAAGCAGTCCTTCCCCG
AGGGCTTCACATGGGAGAGAGTCACCACATACGAAGACGGGGGCGTGCTGACCGCTACCCAGGACACCAG
CCTCCAGGACGGCTGCCTCATCTACAACGTCAAGATCAGAGGGGTGAACTTCCCATCCAACGGCCCTGTG
ATGCAGAAGAAAACACTCGGCTGGGAGGCCTCCACCGAGACCCTGTACCCCGCTGACGGCGGCCTGGAAG
GCAGAGCCGACATGGCCCTGAAGCTCGTGGGCGGGGGCCACCTGATCTGCAACTTGAAGACCACATACAG
ATCCAAGAAACCCGCTAAGAACCTCAAGATGCCCGGCGTCTACTATGTGGACAGAAGACTGGAAAGAATC
AAGGAGGCCGACAAAGAGACCTACGTCGAGCAGCACGAGGTGGCTGTGGCCAGATACTGCGACCTCCCTA
GCAAACTGGGGCACAGATGACTAGTCAACTTTATTATACATAGTTGCACTCGAGCCTCTAGAACTATAGT
GAGTCGTATTACGTAGATCCAGACATGATAAGATACATTGATGAGTTTGGACAAACCACAACTAGAATGC
AGTGAAAAAAATGCTTTATTTGTGAAATTTGTGATGCTATTGCTTTATTTGTAACCATTATAAGCTGCAA
TAAACAAGTTAACAACAACAATTGCATTCATTTTATGTTTCAGGTTCAGGGGGAGGTGTGGGAGGTTTTT
TAATTCGCGGCCGCGGCGCCAATGCATTGGGCCCGGTACCCAGCTTTTGTTCCCTTTAGTGAGGGTTAAT
TGCGCGCTTGGCGTAATCATGGTCATAGCTGTTTCCTGTGTGAAATTGTTATCCGCTCACAATTCCACAC
AACATACGAGCCGGAAGCATAAAGTGTAAAGCCTGGGGTGCCTAATGAGTGAGCTAACTCACATTAATTG
CGTTGCGCTCACTGCCCGCTTTCCAGTCGGGAAACCTGTCGTGCCAGCTGCATTAATGAATCGGCCAACG
CGCGGGGAGAGGCGGTTTGCGTATTGGGCGCTCTTCCGCTTCCTCGCTCACTGACTCGCTGCGCTCGGTC
GTTCGGCTGCGGCGAGCGGTATCAGCTCACTCAAAGGCGGTAATACGGTTATCCACAGAATCAGGGGATA
ACGCAGGAAAGAACATGTGAGCAAAAGGCCAGCAAAAGGCCAGGAACCGTAAAAAGGCCGCGTTGCTGGC
GTTTTTCCATAGGCTCCGCCCCCCTGACGAGCATCACAAAAATCGACGCTCAAGTCAGAGGTGGCGAAAC
CCGACAGGACTATAAAGATACCAGGCGTTTCCCCCTGGAAGCTCCCTCGTGCGCTCTCCTGTTCCGACCC
TGCCGCTTACCGGATACCTGTCCGCCTTTCTCCCTTCGGGAAGCGTGGCGCTTTCTCATAGCTCACGCTG
TAGGTATCTCAGTTCGGTGTAGGTCGTTCGCTCCAAGCTGGGCTGTGTGCACGAACCCCCCGTTCAGCCC
GACCGCTGCGCCTTATCCGGTAACTATCGTCTTGAGTCCAACCCGGTAAGACACGACTTATCGCCACTGG
CAGCAGCCACTGGTAACAGGATTAGCAGAGCGAGGTATGTAGGCGGTGCTACAGAGTTCTTGAAGTGGTG
GCCTAACTACGGCTACACTAGAAGGACAGTATTTGGTATCTGCGCTCTGCTGAAGCCAGTTACCTTCGGA
AAAAGAGTTGGTAGCTCTTGATCCGGCAAACAAACCACCGCTGGTAGCGGTGGTTTTTTTGTTTGCAAGC
AGCAGATTACGCGCAGAAAAAAAGGATCTCAAGAAGATCCTTTGATCTTTTCTACGGGGTCTGACGCTCA
GTGGAACGAAAACTCACGTTAAGGGATTTTGGTCATGAGATTATCAAAAAGGATCTTCACCTAGATCCTT
TTAAATTAAAAATGAAGTTTTAAATCAATCTAAAGTATATATGAGTAAACTTGGTCTGACAGTTACCAAT
GCTTAATCAGTGAGGCACCTATCTCAGCGATCTGTCTATTTCGTTCATCCATAGTTGCCTGACTCCCCGT
CGTGTAGATAACTACGATACGGGAGGGCTTACCATCTGGCCCCAGTGCTGCAATGATACCGCGAGACCCA
CGCTCACCGGCTCCAGATTTATCAGCAATAAACCAGCCAGCCGGAAGGGCCGAGCGCAGAAGTGGTCCTG
CAACTTTATCCGCCTCCATCCAGTCTATTAATTGTTGCCGGGAAGCTAGAGTAAGTAGTTCGCCAGTTAA
TAGTTTGCGCAACGTTGTTGCCATTGCTACAGGCATCGTGGTGTCACGCTCGTCGTTTGGTATGGCTTCA
TTCAGCTCCGGTTCCCAACGATCAAGGCGAGTTACATGATCCCCCATGTTGTGCAAAAAAGCGGTTAGCT
CCTTCGGTCCTCCGATCGTTGTCAGAAGTAAGTTGGCCGCAGTGTTATCACTCATGGTTATGGCAGCACT
GCATAATTCTCTTACTGTCATGCCATCCGTAAGATGCTTTTCTGTGACTGGTGAGTACTCAACCAAGTCA
TTCTGAGAATAGTGTATGCGGCGACCGAGTTGCTCTTGCCCGGCGTCAATACGGGATAATACCGCGCCAC
ATAGCAGAACTTTAAAAGTGCTCATCATTGGAAAACGTTCTTCGGGGCGAAAACTCTCAAGGATCTTACC
GCTGTTGAGATCCAGTTCGATGTAACCCACTCGTGCACCCAACTGATCTTCAGCATCTTTTACTTTCACC
AGCGTTTCTGGGTGAGCAAAAACAGGAAGGCAAAATGCCGCAAAAAAGGGAATAAGGGCGACACGGAAAT
GTTGAATACTCATACTCTTCCTTTTTCAATATTATTGAAGCATTTATCAGGGTTATTGTCTCATGAGCGG
ATACATATTTGAATGTATTTAGAAAAATAAACAAATAGGGGTTCCGCGCACATTTCCCCGAAAAGTGCCA
CCTAAATTGTAAGCGTTAATATTTTGTTAAAATTCGCGTTAAATTTTTGTTAAATCAGCTCATTTTTTAA
CCAATAGGCCGAAATCGGCAAAATCCCTTATAAATCAAAAGAATAGACCGAGATAGGGT
[37 nt withheld, positions 5240-5276]
AAAGAACGTGGACTCCAACGTCAAAGG
[49 nt withheld, positions 5304-5352]
T
[91 nt withheld, positions 5354-5444]
G
[124 nt withheld, positions 5446-5569]
CCCATTCGCCATTCAGGCTGCGCAACTGTTGGGAAGGGCGATCGGTGCGGGCCTCTTCGCTATTACGCCA
GTCGACCATAGCCAATTCAATATGGCGTATATGGACTCATGCCAATTCAATATGGTGGATCTGGACCTGT
GCCAATTCAATATGGCGTATATGGACTCGTGCCAATTCAATATGGTGGATCTGGACCCCAGCCAATTCAA
TATGGCGGACTTGGCACCATGCCAATTCAATATGGCGGACTTGGCACTGTGCCAACTGGGGAGGGGTCTA
CTTGGCACGGTGCCAAGTTTGAGGAGGGGTCTTGGCCCTGTGCCAAGTCCGCCATATTGAATTGGCATGG
TGCCAATAATGGCGGCCATATTGGCTATATGCCAGGATCAATATATAGGCAATATCCAATATGGCCCTAT
GCCAATATGGCTATTGGCCAGGTTCAATACTATGTATTGGCCCTATGCCATATAGTATTCCATATATGGG
TTTTCCTATTGACGTAGATAGCCCCTCCCAATGGGCGGTCCCATATACCATATATGGGGCTTCCTAATAC
CGCCCATAGCCACTCCCCCATTGACGTCAATGGTCTCTATATATGGTCTTTCCTATTGACGTCATATGGG
CGGTCCTATTGACGTATATGGCGCCTCCCCCATTGACGTCAATTACGGTAAATGGCCCGCCTGGCTCAAT
GCCCATTGACGTCAATAGGACCACCCACCATTGACGTCAATGGGATGGCTCATTGCCCATTCATATCCGT
TCTCACGCCCCCTATTGACGTCAATGACGGTAAATGGCCCACTTGGCAGTACATCAATATCTATTAATAG
TAACTTGGCAAGTACATTACTATTGGAAGGACGCCAGGGTACATTGGCAGTACTCCCATTGACGTCAATG
GCGGTAAATGGCCCGCGATGGCTGCCAAGTACATCCCCATTGACGTCAATGGGGAGGGGCAATGACGCAA
ATGGGCGTTCCATTGACGTAAATGGGCGGTAGGCGTGCCTAATGGGAGGTCTATATAAGCAATGCTCGTT
TAGGGAAC
Features (pLannotate 1.2.2; 22 found; start..end, strand, type, name):
     35..53      +  promoter       SP6 promoter: promoter for bacteriophage SP6 RNA polymerase
    108..132     +  protein_bind   attB1: mutant version of attB; recombination site for the Gateway® BP reaction BP Clonase™
    142..621     +  CDS            PLCD1 (fragment): PLCD1_HUMAN - Experimental evidence at protein level: Swiss-Prot protein existence level 1. The production of the second messenger molecules diacylglycerol (DAG) and inositol 1,4,5-trisphosphate (IP3) is mediated by activated phosphatidylinositol-specific phospholipase C enzymes (PubMed:9188725). Essential for trophoblast and placental development (By similarity). Binds phosphatidylinositol 4,5-bisphosphate (PubMed:7890667, PubMed:9188725). From Homo sapiens (Human).
    646..1050    +  CDS            PLCD1 (fragment): PLCD1_HUMAN - Experimental evidence at protein level: Swiss-Prot protein existence level 1. The production of the second messenger molecules diacylglycerol (DAG) and inositol 1,4,5-trisphosphate (IP3) is mediated by activated phosphatidylinositol-specific phospholipase C enzymes (PubMed:9188725). Essential for trophoblast and placental development (By similarity). Binds phosphatidylinositol 4,5-bisphosphate (PubMed:7890667, PubMed:9188725). From Homo sapiens (Human).
   1055..1079    -  protein_bind   attB2: mutant version of attB; recombination site for the Gateway® BP reaction BP Clonase™
   1084..1830    +  CDS            APEX2: soybean ascorbate peroxidase, engineered to serve as a monomeric tag for electron microscopy and live-cell proteomics (Lam et al., 2015) more active than the original APEX due to the A134P mutation
   1840..1896    +  CDS            P2A: 2A peptide from porcine teschovirus-1 polyprotein Eukaryotic ribosomes fail to insert a peptide bond between the Gly and Pro residues, yielding separate polypeptides.
   1915..2610    +  CDS            mKate2: monomeric far-red fluorescent protein (Shcherbo et al., 2009) mammalian codon-optimized
   2616..2636    -  protein_bind   attB3: mutant version of attB; core recombination site for the Gateway® BP reaction BP Clonase™
   2654..2671    -  promoter       T7 promoter (fragment): promoter for bacteriophage T7 RNA polymerase
   2676..2810    -  polyA_signal   SV40 poly(A) signal: SV40 polyadenylation signal
   2923..2941    -  promoter       T3 promoter: promoter for bacteriophage T3 RNA polymerase
   2986..3002    -  protein_bind   lac operator: The lac repressor binds to the lac operator to inhibit transcription in E. coli. This inhibition can be relieved by adding lactose or isopropyl-β-D-thiogalactopyranoside (IPTG). lac repressor encoded by lacI
   3010..3040    -  promoter       lac promoter: promoter for the E. coli lac operon
   3055..3076    -  protein_bind   CAP binding site: CAP binding activates transcription in the presence of cAMP. E. coli catabolite activator protein
   3089..3181    -  CDS            lacI (fragment): lac repressor; lacI; The lac repressor binds to the lac operator to inhibit transcription in E. coli. This inhibition can be relieved by adding lactose or isopropyl-β-D-thiogalactopyranoside (IPTG).
   3364..3952    -  rep_origin     ori: high-copy-number ColE1/pMB1/pBR322/pUC origin of replication
   4123..4983    -  CDS            AmpR: β-lactamase; bla; confers resistance to ampicillin, carbenicillin, and related antibiotics
   4984..5088    -  promoter       AmpR promoter: bla
   5141..5569    -  rep_origin     f1 ori (sequence partly withheld): f1 bacteriophage origin of replication; arrow indicates direction of (+) strand synthesis
   5574..5640    -  CDS            lacZα (fragment): LacZα fragment of β-galactosidase; lacZ fragment
   5643..6627    +  promoter       CMV IE94 promoter: enhancer/promoter region of simian cytomegalovirus major immediate early transcription unit IE94
