[The description below was written by a language model from this plasmid's Addgene catalogue record and pLannotate feature annotations shown in this document.]
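Description:
2PH-PLCd-APEX2-P2A-mKate2 is a 6.6 kb mammalian expression plasmid built on the pCSDEST2 backbone by Gateway recombination. It is maintained in E. coli through a high-copy ColE1/pUC-type origin with ampicillin selection (AmpR with its own bla promoter), and it also carries an f1 phage origin plus remnants of the lac promoter/operator, lacI and lacZα regions from the parental vector. The catalogue lists the promoter as CMV; the feature annotation identifies it more specifically as the simian cytomegalovirus IE94 enhancer/promoter. This lies at the end of the numbered sequence and, in the circular plasmid, reads into the insert. An SP6 promoter sits immediately upstream of the coding region, and T7 (partial) and T3 promoters flank the SV40 polyadenylation signal on the downstream side.

The payload is assembled from modules separated by attB1, attB2 and attB3 sites, consistent with multisite Gateway assembly. Between attB1 and attB2 are two tandem fragments of human PLCD1, corresponding to the duplicated PH domain of PLC-delta that binds phosphatidylinositol 4,5-bisphosphate. After attB2 comes APEX2, an engineered monomeric soybean ascorbate peroxidase used as a genetically encoded electron microscopy tag, followed by a P2A peptide and the monomeric far-red fluorescent protein mKate2. Ribosomal skipping at P2A yields two products from one transcript: the 2xPH-APEX2 fusion, which is targeted to PI(4,5)P2-containing membranes, and free cytoplasmic mKate2, which marks expressing cells. The construct is therefore suited to identifying transfected cells by red fluorescence and then localising PI(4,5)P2 at the ultrastructural level via the peroxidase marker.
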