Addgene plasmid #71284: 2PH-PLCd-APEX2-P2A-mKate2
Purpose: Mammalian expression vector driving 2PH-PLC-delta-APEX2 (Human 2xPLCd PH domain, [marks PI(4,5)P2] fused to EM peroxidase marker). Also contains bicistronially expressed cytoplasmic red reporter
Depositing lab: Rob Parton. Depositing organization: University of Queensland, Institute for Molecular Bioscience. Publication: Modular Detection of GFP-Labeled Proteins for Rapid Screening by Electron Microscopy in Cells and Organisms. Ariotti N, Hall TE, Rae J, Ferguson C, McMahon KA, Martel N, Webb RE, Webb RI, Teasdale RD, Parton RG. Dev Cell. 2015 Nov 23;35(4):513-25. doi: 10.1016/j.devcel.2015.10.016. Epub 2015 Nov 12. PubMed 26585296.
Backbone
  Vector backbone: pCSDEST2
  Vector type: Mammalian Expression
Growth in bacteria
  Bacterial resistance: Ampicillin, 100 μg/mL
  Growth temperature: 37°C
  Growth strain: DH5alpha
  Copy number: High Copy
Gene/Insert
  Gene/Insert name: 2PH-PLCd-APEX2-P2A-mKate2
  Species: Synthetic
  Promoter: CMV
  Cloning method: Gateway Cloning
  Sequencing primers: 5′ M13F; 3′ M13R
Terms and licenses: Academic/Nonprofit Terms; Industry Terms: Not Available to Industry
How to cite: 2PH-PLCd-APEX2-P2A-mKate2 was a gift from Rob Parton (Addgene plasmid # 71284 ; http://n2t.net/addgene:71284 ; RRID:Addgene_71284)
