>Addgene plasmid #71284 | 2PH-PLCd-APEX2-P2A-mKate2 | addgene partial sequence | sequence record 131094 | SP6 5'-ATTTAGGTGACACTATAG-3'
ATTCAAGGATCAACAAGTTTGTACAAAAAAGCAGGCTGCCGCCACCATGGACTCGGGCCGGGACTTCCTG
ACCCTGCACGGCCTACAGGATGATGAGGATCTACAGGCGCTGCTGAAGGGCAGCCAGCTCCTGAAGGTGA
AGTCCAGCTCATGGAGGAGAGAGCGCTTCTACAAGTTGCAGGAGGACTGCAAGACCATCTGGCAGGAGTC
CCGCAAGGTCATGCGGACCCCGGAGTCCCAGCTGTTCTCCATCGAGGACATTCAGGAGGTGCGAATGGGG
CACCGCACGGAGGGTCTGGAGAAGTTCGCCCGTGATGTGCCCGAGGACCGCTGCTTCTCCATTGTCTTCA
AGGACCAGCGCAATACACTAGACCTCATCGCCCCATCGCCAGCTGATGCCCAGCACTGGGTGCTGGGGCT
GCACAAAATTATCCATCACAGCGGATCTATGGACCAGCGTCAGAAGCTACAGCACTGGATTCACTCCTGC
TTGCGAAAAGCTGACAAAAACAAGGACAACAAGATAGGCGGCAGCGGCGGCAGCGGCGGCGATAGCGGTA
GAGATTTTCTGACTCTGCATGGACTGCAGGACGACGAGGACCTGCAGGCCCTGCTGAAGGGCAGCCAGCT
GCTGAAGGTGAAGAGCAGCAGCTGGCGCCGCGAGCGCTTCTACAAGCTGCAGGAGGACTGCAAGACCATC
TGGCAGGAGAGCCGCAAGGTGATGCGCACCCCCGAGAGCCAGCTGTTCAGCATCGAGGACATCCAGGAGG
TGCGCATGGGCCACCGCACCGAGGGCCTGGAGAAGTTCGCCCGCGACGTGCC
