>Addgene plasmid #71284 | 2PH-PLCd-APEX2-P2A-mKate2 | addgene partial sequence | sequence record 134845 | mKate2-TurboRFP-R 5'-TGAAGTGGTGGTTGTTCACG-3'
GCTCGCTCACGGTACCGCTTCCAGGAGCAGGACCGGGGTTTTCTTCCACGTCTCCTGCTTGCTTTAACAG
AGAGAAGTTCGTGGCTCCGGATCCTGCCTCGGCGAATCCCAGTTCAGACAGTTTCAGGTGTGCCTCAGCA
TAGTCGGCGAAGAACACATCCTCGTCGGCTGCATACTTTTCGACCAGAGGCCTGAACACGCTATCTGTCA
GCAGGGCTTTGTCAGAGGGCAGCTGCAGCAGTCCATCCTTCTCGCCGGTCAGCAGTTCAGTAAAGTAGGA
ATTGTCGAAGATCAGAGGGTTGCTTGTCCAGGGTCCCTCGAAGCCTGAGCGTTCCTTATGAGCGGCGCCA
ATGGTGTGCCCTCCACTCAGGGCCACGATATCCTGGTCAGACAGCCCCATTGCTTTTCCGAACACGTCCC
GCAGATGGTCGCTGCCCTTGGTAGCATCTGGCAGTCTCCCCTCTGGAGGGGGTTCAGGTTTGTCCTCCCT
TCCTGGGTGGAAAGGGACCTTGGGGCCGCCGGTAATCTCCACAGCGACCACGCCGGCCAGCTGGTAGAAG
TCTGCGTAGGAGACAATGGGGAACTGTTCTTTGATTGGCTCCAGCAGTCTCACAGCAATGTCCAGGCCAT
TGTTGGCCCCATGTGCCAGTTCAGCCTGGTGCTTGATAGTCCCAAAGGGTCCGCCTGTTTTGGTCTTGGA
GTCAAATGTTCCTGCGCTGTGGAAAGCCAGTCGCAGGATCAGTGGGGCGCATTTCTTTTCTGCGATGAAT
CCC
