>Addgene plasmid #71284 | 2PH-PLCd-APEX2-P2A-mKate2 | addgene partial sequence | sequence record 155738 | SP6 5'-ATTTAGGTGACACTATAG-3'
GATCCCATCGATTCGAATTCAAGGATCAACAAGTTTGTACAAAAAAGCAGGCTGCCGCCACCATGGACTC
GGGCCGGGACTTCCTGACCCTGCACGGCCTACAGGATGATGAGGATCTACAGGCGCTGCTGAAGGGCAGC
CAGCTCCTGAAGGTGAAGTCCAGCTCATGGAGGAGAGAGCGCTTCTACAAGTTGCAGGAGGACTGCAAGA
CCATCTGGCAGGAGTCCCGCAAGGTCATGCGGACCCCGGAGTCCCAGCTGTTCTCCATCGAGGACATTCA
GGAGGTGCGAATGGGGCACCGCACGGAGGGTCTGGAGAAGTTCGCCCGTGATGTGCCCGAGGACCGCTGC
TTCTCCATTGTCTTCAAGGACCAGCGCAATACACTAGACCTCATCGCCCCATCGCCAGCTGATGCCCAGC
ACTGGGTGCTGGGGCTGCACAAAATTATCCATCACAGCGGATCTATGGACCAGCGTCAGAAGCTACAGCA
CTGGATTCACTCCTGCTTGCGAAAAGCTGACAAAAACAAGGACAACAAGATAGGCGGCAGCGGCGGCAGC
GGCGGCGATAGCGGTAGAGATTTTCTGACTCTGCATGGACTGCAGGACGACGAGGACCTGCAGGCCCTGC
TGAAGGGCAGCCAGCTGCTGAAGGTGAAGAGCAGCAGCTGGCGCCGCGAGCGCTTCTACAAGCTGCAGGA
GGACTGCAAGACCATCTGGCAGGAGAGCCGCAAGGTGATGCGCACCCCCGAGAGCCAGCTGTTCAGCATC
GAGGACATCCAGGAGGTGCGCATGGGCCACCGCACCGAGGGCCTGGAGAAGTTCGCCCGCGACGTGCCCG
AGGACCGCTGCTTCAGCATCGTGTTCAAGGACCAGCGCAACACCCTGGACCTGATCGCCCCCAGCCCCGC
CGACGCCCAGCACTGGGTGCTGGGCCTGCACAAGATCATTCACCATTCTGGCAGCATGGATGGGTACCCA
GCTTTCTTGTACAAAGTGGTCGACGGAAAGTCTTACCCAACTGTGAGTGCTGATTACCAGGACGCCGTTG
AGAAGGCGAA
