>Addgene plasmid #71284 | 2PH-PLCd-APEX2-P2A-mKate2 | addgene partial sequence | sequence record 155741 | mKate2-TurboRFP-R 5'-TGAAGTGGTGGTTGTTCACG-3'
CTTCATGTGCATGTTCTCCTTAATCAGCTCGCTCACGGTACCGCTTCCAGGAGCAGGACCGGGGTTTTCT
TCCACGTCTCCTGCTTGCTTTAACAGAGAGAAGTTCGTGGCTCCGGATCCGGCATCAGCAAACCCAAGCT
CGGAAAGCTTTTGGTGAGCCTCAGCGTAATCAGCAAAGAAGGCATCTTCGTCCGCTGCATATTTGTCAAC
GAGAGGGCGGAATACAGGGTCAGACAAAAGAGCCTTGTCAGAAGGTAGCTGAAGGAGACCTTCCTTCTCA
CCACTCAACAACTCCGTGAAGTATGAGTTGTCGAAAATAAGAGGATTAGAGGTCCAGGGACCCTCAAATC
CAGAACGCTCCTTGTGTGCAGCTCCAATAGTGTGACCCCCAGATAGAGCAACGATATCTTGGTCAGTAAG
CCCCATAGCTTTGCCAAACACATCTCTCAAATGGTCAGAACCCTTAGTGGGATCGGGCAAGCGACCCTCT
GGTGGTGGCTCAGGCTTGTCCTCTCTTCCAGGGTGGAATGGAACCTTAGGTCCACCCGTGACCTCAACGG
CAACAACGCCAGCCAACTGGTAGAAATCGGCGTAGCTCAAAATAGGGAACTCCGCCTTGAGTGGCTCCAA
AAGCCTAACAGCGATGTCAAGACCGTTGTTAGCGCTGTGAGCCAGTTCGGCAGGGTGCTTGATGGTTCCG
AAGGGTCCACCGGTCTTCGTGCCCTTGTCAAAGGTTCCAGCAGAGTGGAATGCCAAACGGAGCATTAGAG
GAGCGCATCTCTTCTCAGCGATGAAGCCTCTGAGCTTCTTCTTCGCCTTCTCAACGGCGTCCTGGTAATC
AGCACTCACAGTTGGGTAAGACTTTCCGTCGACCACTTTGTACAAGAAAGCTGGGTACCCATCCATGCTG
CCAGAATGGTGAATGATCTTGTGCAGGCCCAGCACCCAGTGCTGGGCGTCGGCGGGGCTGGGGGCGATCA
GGTCCAGGGTGTTGCGCTGGTCCTTGAACACGATGCTGAAGCAGCGGTCCTCGGGCA
