>Addgene plasmid #71284 | 2PH-PLCd-APEX2-P2A-mKate2 | addgene partial sequence | sequence record 155954 | EBV-rev 5'-GTGGTTTGTCCAAACTCATC-3'
GATCTACGTAATACGACTCACTATAGTTCTAGAGGCTCGAGTGCAACTATGTATAATAAAGTTGACTAGT
CATCTGTGCCCCAGTTTGCTAGGGAGGTCGCAGTATCTGGCCACAGCCACCTCGTGCTGCTCGACGTAGG
TCTCTTTGTCGGCCTCCTTGATTCTTTCCAGTCTTCTGTCCACATAGTAGACGCCGGGCATCTTGAGGTT
CTTAGCGGGTTTCTTGGATCTGTATGTGGTCTTCAAGTTGCAGATCAGGTGGCCCCCGCCCACGAGCTTC
AGGGCCATGTCGGCTCTGCCTTCCAGGCCGCCGTCAGCGGGGTACAGGGTCTCGGTGGAGGCCTCCCAGC
CGAGTGTTTTCTTCTGCATCACAGGGCCGTTGGATGGGAAGTTCACCCCTCTGATCTTGACGTTGTAGAT
GAGGCAGCCGTCCTGGAGGCTGGTGTCCTGGGTAGCGGTCAGCACGCCCCCGTCTTCGTATGTGGTGACT
CTCTCCCATGTGAAGCCCTCGGGGAAGGACTGCTTAAAGAAGTCGGGGATGCCCTGGGTGTGGTTGATGA
AGGTTTTGCTGCCGTACATGAAGCTGGTAGCCAGGATGTCGAAGGCGAAGGGGAGAGGGCCGCCCTCGAC
CGCCTTGATTCTCATGGTCTGGGTGCCCTCGTAGGGCTTGCCTTCGCCCTCGGATGTGCACTTGAAGTGG
TGGTTGTTCACGGTGCCCTCCATGTACAGCTTCATGTGCATGTTCTCCTTAATCAGCTCGCTCACGGTAC
CGCTTCCAGGAGCAGGA
